>Addgene plasmid #13653 | pGEX2T E7 C91S | depositor partial sequence | sequence record 7731 | Author sequence
ATGCATGGAGATACACCTACATTGCATGAATATATGTTAGATTTGCAACCAGAGACAACTGATCTCTACT
GTTATGAGCAATTAAATGACAGCTCAGAGGAGGAGGATGAAATAGATGGTCCAGCTGGACAAGCAGAACC
GGACAGAGCCCATTACAATATTGTAACCTTTTGTTGCAAGTGTGACTCTACGCTTCGGTTGTGCGTACAA
AGCACACACGTCGACATTCGTACTTTGGAAGACCTGTTAATGGGCACACTAGGAATTGTGTCCCCCATCT
GTTCTCAGAAACCATAA
