[The description below was written by a language model from this plasmid's Addgene catalogue record.]
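Description:
pGEX2T E7 C91S is a bacterial expression plasmid built on the commercial pGEX2T backbone (about 4.9 kb without insert) for producing a glutathione S-transferase fusion of a mutant human papillomavirus type 16 E7 oncoprotein in E. coli. It is maintained as a high-copy plasmid under ampicillin selection. No feature table accompanies the record, so the promoter, origin and other backbone elements are not itemised. pGEX-series vectors generally drive the GST fusion from an IPTG-inducible tac promoter, and the 2T version places a thrombin cleavage site between GST and the cloned protein.

The insert is an approximately 300 bp HPV 16 E7 coding sequence cloned between the BamHI and EcoRI sites, both of which remain intact, so that GST supplied by the backbone is fused to the N terminus of E7. The catalogue lists the species as human, although the gene itself is viral in origin. The insert carries a single substitution changing cysteine 91 to serine. This residue lies in the C-terminal, cysteine-containing region of E7, which is generally understood to coordinate zinc, though the record does not state the functional consequence of the mutation.

The GST tag allows the fusion protein to be purified on glutathione resin and used as bait in pull-down or in vitro binding assays. The associated publication concerns how E7 and the cellular transcription factor E2F bind to separate sites on the retinoblastoma tumour suppressor protein. This suggests the construct serves as one of a set of E7 mutants for dissecting which parts of E7 contribute to its interaction with the retinoblastoma protein and related effects on E2F complexes.
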