Addgene plasmid #13653: pGEX2T E7 C91S
Depositing lab: Karl Munger. Depositing organization: National Cancer Institute (NCI). Publication: The human papillomavirus E7 oncoprotein and the cellular transcription factor E2F bind to separate sites on the retinoblastoma tumor suppressor protein. Wu EW, Clemens KE, Heck DV, Munger K. J Virol. 1993 Apr . 67(4):2402-7. PubMed 8445736.
Backbone
  Vector backbone: pGEX2T
  Backbone manufacturer: Amersham
  Backbone size w/o insert (bp): 4900
  Vector type: Bacterial Expression
Growth in bacteria
  Bacterial resistance: Ampicillin, 100 μg/mL
  Growth temperature: 37°C
  Growth strain: DH5alpha
  Copy number: High Copy
Gene/Insert
  Gene/Insert name: HPV 16 E7 C91S (alt name: HPV 16 E7)
  Species: H. sapiens (human)
  Insert size (bp): 300
  Mutation: aa 91 C to S
  GenBank ID: AY089955
  Entrez Gene: E7 (a.k.a. HpV16gp2)
  Tag / fusion protein: GST (N terminal on backbone)
  Cloning method: Restriction Enzyme; 5′ cloning site BamH1 (not destroyed); 3′ cloning site EcoR1 (not destroyed)
  Sequencing primers: 5′ Amersham pGEX 5'; 3′ Amersham pGEX 3'
Terms and licenses: Academic/Nonprofit Terms; Industry Terms: Not Available to Industry
How to cite: pGEX2T E7 C91S was a gift from Karl Munger (Addgene plasmid # 13653 ; http://n2t.net/addgene:13653 ; RRID:Addgene_13653)
